>Addgene plasmid #184671 | pB2AR-miRFP670nano3 | addgene full sequence | sequence record 365333 | Addgene NGS Result
GACGGATCGGGAGATCTCCCGATCCCCTATGGTGCACTCTCAGTACAATCTGCTCTGATGCCGCATAGTT
AAGCCAGTATCTGCTCCCTGCTTGTGTGTTGGAGGTCGCTGAGTAGTGCGCGAGCAAAATTTAAGCTACA
ACAAGGCAAGGCTTGACCGACAATTGCATGAAGAATCTGCTTAGGGTTAGGCGTTTTGCGCTGCTTCGCG
ATGTACGGGCCAGATATACGCGTTGACATTGATTATTGACTAGTTATTAATAGTAATCAATTACGGGGTC
ATTAGTTCATAGCCCATATATGGAGTTCCGCGTTACATAACTTACGGTAAATGGCCCGCCTGGCTGACCG
CCCAACGACCCCCGCCCATTGACGTCAATAATGACGTATGTTCCCATAGTAACGCCAATAGGGACTTTCC
ATTGACGTCAATGGGTGGAGTATTTACGGTAAACTGCCCACTTGGCAGTACATCAAGTGTATCATATGCC
AAGTACGCCCCCTATTGACGTCAATGACGGTAAATGGCCCGCCTGGCATTATGCCCAGTACATGACCTTA
TGGGACTTTCCTACTTGGCAGTACATCTACGTATTAGTCATCGCTATTACCATGGTGATGCGGTTTTGGC
AGTACATCAATGGGCGTGGATAGCGGTTTGACTCACGGGGATTTCCAAGTCTCCACCCCATTGACGTCAA
TGGGAGTTTGTTTTGGCACCAAAATCAACGGGACTTTCCAAAATGTCGTAACAACTCCGCCCCATTGACG
CAAATGGGCGGTAGGCGTGTACGGTGGGAGGTCTATATAAGCAGAGCTCTCTGGCTAACTAGAGAACCCA
CTGCTTACTGGCTTATCGAAATTAATACGACTCACTATAGGGAGACCCAAGCTGGCTAGCATGGGGCAAC
CCGGGAACGGCAGCGCCTTCTTGCTGGCACCCAATAGAAGCCATGCGCCGGACCACGACGTCACGCAGCA
AAGGGACGAGGTGTGGGTGGTGGGCATGGGCATCGTCATGTCTCTCATCGTCCTGGCCATCGTGTTTGGC
AATGTGCTGGTCATCACAGCCATTGCCAAGTTCGAGCGTCTGCAGACGGTCACCAACTACTTCATCACTT
CACTGGCCTGTGCTGATCTGGTCATGGGCCTGGCAGTGGTGCCCTTTGGGGCCGCCCATATTCTTATGAA
AATGTGGACTTTTGGCAACTTCTGGTGCGAGTTTTGGACTTCCATTGATGTGCTGTGCGTCACGGCCAGC
ATTGAGACCCTGTGCGTGATCGCAGTGGATCGCTACTTTGCCATTACTTCACCTTTCAAGTACCAGAGCC
TGCTGACCAAGAATAAGGCCCGGGTGATCATTCTGATGGTGTGGATTGTGTCAGGCCTTACCTCCTTCTT
GCCCATTCAGATGCACTGGTACCGGGCCACCCACCAGGAAGCCATCAACTGCTATGCCAATGAGACCTGC
TGTGACTTCTTCACGAACCAAGCCTATGCCATTGCCTCTTCCATCGTGTCCTTCTACGTTCCCCTGGTGA
TCATGGTCTTCGTCTACTCCAGGGTCTTTCAGGAGGCCAAAAGGCAGCTCCAGAAGATTGACAAATCTGA
GGGCCGCTTCCATGTCCAGAACCTTAGCCAGGTGGAGGGATCCGGTGGGGGAGGCAGCATGGCAAACCTG
GACAAGATGCTGAACACCACCGTGACCGAGGTGCGCAAGTTCCTGCAAGCGGACAGAGTGTGCGTGTTCA
AGTTCGAGGAAGATTACTCCGGCACCGTCTCGCACGAAGCCGTGGACGACAGATGGATTAGCATCCTGAA
GACCCAGGTGCAGGACAGATACTTCATGGAAACCAGAGGCGAGGAATACGTCCACGGCAGATACCAGGCC
ATCGCCGACATCTACACAGCCAATCTGGTCGAGTGCTACAGAGACCTGCTGATCGAGTTTCAGGTGCGGG
CCATTCTGGCTGTCCCCATCCTGCAAGGCAAGAAGCTGTGGGGCCTGCTGGTGGCCCACCAACTGGCCGG
CCCTCGGGAGTGGCAGACCTGGGAAATCGACTTCCTGAAACAGCAAGCCGTGGTGATGGGCATCGCCATC
CAGCAGAGCACCGGTCAGGATGGGCGGACGGGGCATGGACTCCGCAGATCTTCCAAGTTCTGCTTGAAGG
AGCACAAAGCCCTCAAGACGTTAGGCATCATCATGGGCACTTTCACCCTCTGCTGGCTGCCCTTCTTCAT
CGTTAACATTGTGCATGTGATCCAGGATAACCTCATCCGTAAGGAAGTTTACATCCTCCTAAATTGGATA
GGCTATGTCAATTCTGGTTTCAATCCCCTTATCTACTGCCGGAGCCCAGATTTCAGGATTGCCTTCCAGG
AGCTTCTGTGCCTGCGCAGGTCTTCTTTGAAGGCCTATGGGAATGGCTACTCCAGCAACGGCAACACAGG
GGAGCAGAGTGGATATCACGTGGAACAGGAGAAAGAAAATAAACTGCTGTGTGAAGACCTCCCAGGCACG
GAAGACTTTGTGGGCCATCAAGGTACTGTGCCTAGCGATAACATTGATTCACAAGGGAGGAATTGTAGTA
CAAATGACTCACTGCTGTAAGCGGCCGCTCGAGTCTAGAGGGCCCGTTTAAACCCGCTGATCAGCCTCGA
CTGTGCCTTCTAGTTGCCAGCCATCTGTTGTTTGCCCCTCCCCCGTGCCTTCCTTGACCCTGGAAGGTGC
CACTCCCACTGTCCTTTCCTAATAAAATGAGGAAATTGCATCGCATTGTCTGAGTAGGTGTCATTCTATT
CTGGGGGGTGGGGTGGGGCAGGACAGCAAGGGGGAGGATTGGGAAGACAATAGCAGGCATGCTGGGGATG
CGGTGGGCTCTATGGCTTCTGAGGCGGAAAGAACCAGCTGGGGCTCTAGGGGGTATCCCC
[124 nt withheld, positions 2931-3054]
C
[91 nt withheld, positions 3056-3146]
A
[49 nt withheld, positions 3148-3196]
CCTTTGACGTTGGAGTCCACGTTCTTT
[37 nt withheld, positions 3224-3260]
ACCCTATCTCGGTCTATTCTTTTGATTTATAAGGGATTTTGCCGATTTCGGCCTATTGGTTAAAAAATGA
GCTGATTTAACAAAAATTTAACGCGAATTAATTCTGTGGAATGTGTGTCAGTTAGGGTGTGGAAAGTCCC
CAGGCTCCCCAGCAGGCAGAAGTATGCAAAGCATGCATCTCAATTAGTCAGCAACCAGGTGTGGAAAGTC
CCCAGGCTCCCCAGCAGGCAGAAGTATGCAAAGCATGCATCTCAATTAGTCAGCAACCATAGTCCCGCCC
CTAACTCCGCCCATCCCGCCCCTAACTCCGCCCAGTTCCGCCCATTCTCCGCCCCATGGCTGACTAATTT
TTTTTATTTATGCAGAGGCCGAGGCCGCCTCTGCCTCTGAGCTATTCCAGAAGTAGTGAGGAGGCTTTTT
TGGAGGCCTAGGCTTTTGCAAAAAGCTCCCGGGAGCTTGTATATCCATTTTCGGATCTGATCAAGAGACA
GGATGAGGATCGTTTCGCATGATTGAACAAGATGGATTGCACGCAGGTTCTCCGGCCGCTTGGGTGGAGA
GGCTATTCGGCTATGACTGGGCACAACAGACAATCGGCTGCTCTGATGCCGCCGTGTTCCGGCTGTCAGC
GCAGGGGCGCCCGGTTCTTTTTGTCAAGACCGACCTGTCCGGTGCCCTGAATGAACTGCAGGACGAGGCA
GCGCGGCTATCGTGGCTGGCCACGACGGGCGTTCCTTGCGCAGCTGTGCTCGACGTTGTCACTGAAGCGG
GAAGGGACTGGCTGCTATTGGGCGAAGTGCCGGGGCAGGATCTCCTGTCATCTCACCTTGCTCCTGCCGA
GAAAGTATCCATCATGGCTGATGCAATGCGGCGGCTGCATACGCTTGATCCGGCTACCTGCCCATTCGAC
CACCAAGCGAAACATCGCATCGAGCGAGCACGTACTCGGATGGAAGCCGGTCTTGTCGATCAGGATGATC
TGGACGAAGAGCATCAGGGGCTCGCGCCAGCCGAACTGTTCGCCAGGCTCAAGGCGCGCATGCCCGACGG
CGAGGATCTCGTCGTGACCCATGGCGATGCCTGCTTGCCGAATATCATGGTGGAAAATGGCCGCTTTTCT
GGATTCATCGACTGTGGCCGGCTGGGTGTGGCGGACCGCTATCAGGACATAGCGTTGGCTACCCGTGATA
TTGCTGAAGAGCTTGGCGGCGAATGGGCTGACCGCTTCCTCGTGCTTTACGGTATCGCCGCTCCCGATTC
GCAGCGCATCGCCTTCTATCGCCTTCTTGACGAGTTCTTCTGAGCGGGACTCTGGGGTTCGAAATGACCG
ACCAAGCGACGCCCAACCTGCCATCACGAGATTTCGATTCCACCGCCGCCTTCTATGAAAGGTTGGGCTT
CGGAATCGTTTTCCGGGACGCCGGCTGGATGATCCTCCAGCGCGGGGATCTCATGCTGGAGTTCTTCGCC
CACCCCAACTTGTTTATTGCAGCTTATAATGGTTACAAATAAAGCAATAGCATCACAAATTTCACAAATA
AAGCATTTTTTTCACTGCATTCTAGTTGTGGTTTGTCCAAACTCATCAATGTATCTTATCATGTCTGTAT
ACCGTCGACCTCTAGCTAGAGCTTGGCGTAATCATGGTCATAGCTGTTTCCTGTGTGAAATTGTTATCCG
CTCACAATTCCACACAACATACGAGCCGGAAGCATAAAGTGTAAAGCCTGGGGTGCCTAATGAGTGAGCT
AACTCACATTAATTGCGTTGCGCTCACTGCCCGCTTTCCAGTCGGGAAACCTGTCGTGCCAGCTGCATTA
ATGAATCGGCCAACGCGCGGGGAGAGGCGGTTTGCGTATTGGGCGCTCTTCCGCTTCCTCGCTCACTGAC
TCGCTGCGCTCGGTCGTTCGGCTGCGGCGAGCGGTATCAGCTCACTCAAAGGCGGTAATACGGTTATCCA
CAGAATCAGGGGATAACGCAGGAAAGAACATGTGAGCAAAAGGCCAGCAAAAGGCCAGGAACCGTAAAAA
GGCCGCGTTGCTGGCGTTTTTCCATAGGCTCCGCCCCCCTGACGAGCATCACAAAAATCGACGCTCAAGT
CAGAGGTGGCGAAACCCGACAGGACTATAAAGATACCAGGCGTTTCCCCCTGGAAGCTCCCTCGTGCGCT
CTCCTGTTCCGACCCTGCCGCTTACCGGATACCTGTCCGCCTTTCTCCCTTCGGGAAGCGTGGCGCTTTC
TCATAGCTCACGCTGTAGGTATCTCAGTTCGGTGTAGGTCGTTCGCTCCAAGCTGGGCTGTGTGCACGAA
CCCCCCGTTCAGCCCGACCGCTGCGCCTTATCCGGTAACTATCGTCTTGAGTCCAACCCGGTAAGACACG
ACTTATCGCCACTGGCAGCAGCCACTGGTAACAGGATTAGCAGAGCGAGGTATGTAGGCGGTGCTACAGA
GTTCTTGAAGTGGTGGCCTAACTACGGCTACACTAGAAGAACAGTATTTGGTATCTGCGCTCTGCTGAAG
CCAGTTACCTTCGGAAAAAGAGTTGGTAGCTCTTGATCCGGCAAACAAACCACCGCTGGTAGCGGTGGTT
TTTTTGTTTGCAAGCAGCAGATTACGCGCAGAAAAAAAGGATCTCAAGAAGATCCTTTGATCTTTTCTAC
GGGGTCTGACGCTCAGTGGAACGAAAACTCACGTTAAGGGATTTTGGTCATGAGATTATCAAAAAGGATC
TTCACCTAGATCCTTTTAAATTAAAAATGAAGTTTTAAATCAATCTAAAGTATATATGAGTAAACTTGGT
CTGACAGTTACCAATGCTTAATCAGTGAGGCACCTATCTCAGCGATCTGTCTATTTCGTTCATCCATAGT
TGCCTGACTCCCCGTCGTGTAGATAACTACGATACGGGAGGGCTTACCATCTGGCCCCAGTGCTGCAATG
ATACCGCGAGACCCACGCTCACCGGCTCCAGATTTATCAGCAATAAACCAGCCAGCCGGAAGGGCCGAGC
GCAGAAGTGGTCCTGCAACTTTATCCGCCTCCATCCAGTCTATTAATTGTTGCCGGGAAGCTAGAGTAAG
TAGTTCGCCAGTTAATAGTTTGCGCAACGTTGTTGCCATTGCTACAGGCATCGTGGTGTCACGCTCGTCG
TTTGGTATGGCTTCATTCAGCTCCGGTTCCCAACGATCAAGGCGAGTTACATGATCCCCCATGTTGTGCA
AAAAAGCGGTTAGCTCCTTCGGTCCTCCGATCGTTGTCAGAAGTAAGTTGGCCGCAGTGTTATCACTCAT
GGTTATGGCAGCACTGCATAATTCTCTTACTGTCATGCCATCCGTAAGATGCTTTTCTGTGACTGGTGAG
TACTCAACCAAGTCATTCTGAGAATAGTGTATGCGGCGACCGAGTTGCTCTTGCCCGGCGTCAATACGGG
ATAATACCGCGCCACATAGCAGAACTTTAAAAGTGCTCATCATTGGAAAACGTTCTTCGGGGCGAAAACT
CTCAAGGATCTTACCGCTGTTGAGATCCAGTTCGATGTAACCCACTCGTGCACCCAACTGATCTTCAGCA
TCTTTTACTTTCACCAGCGTTTCTGGGTGAGCAAAAACAGGAAGGCAAAATGCCGCAAAAAAGGGAATAA
GGGCGACACGGAAATGTTGAATACTCATACTCTTCCTTTTTCAATATTATTGAAGCATTTATCAGGGTTA
TTGTCTCATGAGCGGATACATATTTGAATGTATTTAGAAAAATAAACAAATAGGGGTTCCGCGCACATTT
CCCCGAAAAGTGCCACCTGACGTC
Features (pLannotate 1.2.2; 22 found; start..end, strand, type, name):
     28..80      -  misc_feature   bom (fragment): basis of mobility region from pBR322
    235..614     +  enhancer       CMV enhancer: human cytomegalovirus immediate early enhancer
    615..818     +  promoter       CMV promoter: human cytomegalovirus (CMV) immediate early promoter
    814..847     +  LTR            5' LTR (truncated) (fragment): truncated 5' long terminal repeat (LTR) from HIV-1
    863..881     +  promoter       T7 promoter: promoter for bacteriophage T7 RNA polymerase
   1378..1596    +  CDS            ADRB1: ADRB1_MERUN - Experimental evidence at transcript level: Swiss-Prot protein existence level 2. Beta-adrenergic receptors mediate the catecholamine-induced activation of adenylate cyclase through the action of G proteins. This receptor binds epinephrine and norepinephrine with approximately equal affinity. Mediates Ras activation through G(s)-alpha- and cAMP-mediated signaling (By similarity). In dorsal pons neurons, involved in the regulation of sleep/wake behaviors (By similarity). From Meriones unguiculatus (Mongolian jird) (Gerbillus unguiculatus).
   1669..2109    +  CDS            miRFP670nano: miRFP670nano is a basic (constitutively fluorescent) near ir fluorescent protein published in 2019, derived from Nostoc punctiforme. It has very low acid sensitivity. It requires the cofactor biliverdin for fluorescence.
   2167..2400    +  CDS            5HTR_BOMMO (fragment): Experimental evidence at transcript level: Swiss-Prot protein existence level 2. This is a receptor for 5-hydroxytryptamine (serotonin), a biogenic hormone that function as a neurotransmitter, a hormone, and a mitogen. From Bombyx mori (Silk moth).
   2661..2885    +  polyA_signal   bGH poly(A) signal: bovine growth hormone polyadenylation signal
   2889..2910    +  promoter       SV40 promoter (fragment): SV40 enhancer and early promoter
   2931..3359    +  rep_origin     f1 ori (sequence partly withheld): f1 bacteriophage origin of replication; arrow indicates direction of (+) strand synthesis
   3373..3702    +  promoter       SV40 promoter: SV40 enhancer and early promoter
   3769..4560    +  CDS            neo: KKA2_KLEPN - Also known as kan, nptII. Experimental evidence at protein level: Swiss-Prot protein existence level 1. Resistance to kanamycin, neomycin, paromomycin, ribostamycin, butirosin and gentamicin B. From Klebsiella pneumoniae.
   4584..4742    +  CDS            ble (fragment): BLE_KLEPN - Experimental evidence at protein level: Swiss-Prot protein existence level 1. Binding protein with a strong affinity to the bleomycin family of antibiotics. Binds to CL990; an antimitotic-antibiotic compound. From Klebsiella pneumoniae.
   4737..4858    +  polyA_signal   SV40 poly(A) signal: SV40 polyadenylation signal
   4931..4947    -  protein_bind   lac operator: The lac repressor binds to the lac operator to inhibit transcription in E. coli. This inhibition can be relieved by adding lactose or isopropyl-β-D-thiogalactopyranoside (IPTG). lac repressor encoded by lacI
   4955..4985    -  promoter       lac promoter: promoter for the E. coli lac operon
   5000..5021    -  protein_bind   CAP binding site: CAP binding activates transcription in the presence of cAMP. E. coli catabolite activator protein
   5034..5126    -  CDS            lacI (fragment): lac repressor; lacI; The lac repressor binds to the lac operator to inhibit transcription in E. coli. This inhibition can be relieved by adding lactose or isopropyl-β-D-thiogalactopyranoside (IPTG).
   5309..5897    -  rep_origin     ori: high-copy-number ColE1/pMB1/pBR322/pUC origin of replication
   6068..6928    -  CDS            AmpR: β-lactamase; bla; confers resistance to ampicillin, carbenicillin, and related antibiotics
   6929..7033    -  promoter       AmpR promoter: bla
