[The description below was written by a language model from this plasmid's Addgene catalogue record and pLannotate feature annotations shown in this document.]
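Description:
pB2AR-miRFP670nano3 is a mammalian expression plasmid built on the pcDNA3.1 backbone that encodes the human beta-2-adrenergic receptor carrying an internal insertion of the near-infrared fluorescent protein miRFP670nano3. It is propagated in E. coli as a high-copy plasmid through its ColE1/pUC-type origin and selected with ampicillin via the AmpR (β-lactamase) gene. The backbone also carries an f1 phage origin and an SV40 promoter-driven neomycin resistance cassette with an SV40 polyadenylation signal, which would allow selection of stably transfected mammalian cells.

The fusion open reading frame, recorded as 1,722 bp, sits downstream of the CMV immediate early enhancer and promoter and is terminated by the bovine growth hormone polyadenylation signal; a T7 promoter lies between the CMV promoter and the insert. In the automated feature table the fluorescent protein is annotated as miRFP670nano, the parental single-domain, biliverdin-dependent protein derived from a Nostoc punctiforme cyanobacteriochrome. The flanking receptor segments are picked up only as partial homology matches to related aminergic G protein-coupled receptors (a gerbil beta-1 adrenergic receptor and a silk moth serotonin receptor). These labels are best read as the N- and C-terminal portions of the human receptor on either side of the tag, consistent with the catalogue description of an internal rather than terminal fusion. The exact insertion point within the receptor is not stated. Several other short fragment annotations (HIV-1 LTR, ble, lacI) appear to be incidental matches in backbone sequence.

The construct serves to visualise the receptor in mammalian cells in the near-infrared range, and illustrates that this small monomeric tag can be placed inside a membrane protein.
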