Addgene plasmid #184671: pB2AR-miRFP670nano3
Purpose: Beta-2-adrenergic receptor internally tagged with miRFP670nano3
Depositing lab: Vladislav Verkhusha. Depositing organization: University of Helsinki. Publication: Single-domain near-infrared protein provides a scaffold for antigen-dependent fluorescent nanobodies. Oliinyk OS, Baloban M, Clark CL, Carey E, Pletnev S, Nimmerjahn A, Verkhusha VV. Nat Methods. 2022 May 23. pii: 10.1038/s41592-022-01467-6. doi: 10.1038/s41592-022-01467-6. PubMed 35606446.
Backbone
  Vector backbone: pcDNA3.1
  Backbone manufacturer: Invitrogen
  Vector type: Mammalian Expression
Growth in bacteria
  Bacterial resistance: Ampicillin, 100 μg/mL
  Growth temperature: 37°C
  Growth strain: DH5alpha
  Copy number: High Copy
Gene/Insert
  Gene/Insert name: B2AR-miRFP670nano3
  Species: H. sapiens (human), Synthetic
  Insert size (bp): 1722
  Promoter: CMV
  Cloning method: Unknown
  Sequencing primers: 5′ CMV Forward; 3′ BGH Reverse
Terms and licenses: Academic/Nonprofit Terms; Industry Terms: Not Available to Industry
How to cite: pB2AR-miRFP670nano3 was a gift from Vladislav Verkhusha (Addgene plasmid # 184671 ; http://n2t.net/addgene:184671 ; RRID:Addgene_184671)
