>Addgene plasmid #184671 | pB2AR-miRFP670nano3 | depositor partial sequence | sequence record 365332 | pB2AR-miRFP670nano3 sequence 1876 bps
GCTAACTAGAGAACCCACTGCTTACTGGCTTATCGAAATTAATACGACTCACTATAGGGAGACCCAAGCT
GGCTAGCATGGGGCAACCCGGGAACGGCAGCGCCTTCTTGCTGGCACCCAATAGAAGCCATGCGCCGGAC
CACGACGTCACGCAGCAAAGGGACGAGGTGTGGGTGGTGGGCATGGGCATCGTCATGTCTCTCATCGTCC
TGGCCATCGTGTTTGGCAATGTGCTGGTCATCACAGCCATTGCCAAGTTCGAGCGTCTGCAGACGGTCAC
CAACTACTTCATCACTTCACTGGCCTGTGCTGATCTGGTCATGGGCCTGGCAGTGGTGCCCTTTGGGGCC
GCCCATATTCTTATGAAAATGTGGACTTTTGGCAACTTCTGGTGCGAGTTTTGGACTTCCATTGATGTGC
TGTGCGTCACGGCCAGCATTGAGACCCTGTGCGTGATCGCAGTGGATCGCTACTTTGCCATTACTTCACC
TTTCAAGTACCAGAGCCTGCTGACCAAGAATAAGGCCCGGGTGATCATTCTGATGGTGTGGATTGTGTCA
GGCCTTACCTCCTTCTTGCCCATTCAGATGCACTGGTACCGGGCCACCCACCAGGAAGCCATCAACTGCT
ATGCCAATGAGACCTGCTGTGACTTCTTCACGAACCAAGCCTATGCCATTGCCTCTTCCATCGTGTCCTT
CTACGTTCCCCTGGTGATCATGGTCTTCGTCTACTCCAGGGTCTTTCAGGAGGCCAAAAGGCAGCTCCAG
AAGATTGACAAATCTGAGGGCCGCTTCCATGTCCAGAACCTTAGCCAGGTGGAGGGATCCGGTGGGGGAG
GCAGCATGGCAAACCTGGACAAGATGCTGAACACCACCGTGACCGAGGTGCGCAAGTTCCTGCAAGCGGA
CAGAGTGTGCGTGTTCAAGTTCGAGGAAGATTACTCCGGCACCGTCTCGCACGAAGCCGTGGACGACAGA
TGGATTAGCATCCTGAAGACCCAGGTGCAGGACAGATACTTCATGGAAACCAGAGGCGAGGAATACGTCC
ACGGCAGATACCAGGCCATCGCCGACATCTACACAGCCAATCTGGTCGAGTGCTACAGAGACCTGCTGAT
CGAGTTTCAGGTGCGGGCCATTCTGGCTGTCCCCATCCTGCAAGGCAAGAAGCTGTGGGGCCTGCTGGTG
GCCCACCAACTGGCCGGCCCTCGGGAGTGGCAGACCTGGGAAATCGACTTCCTGAAACAGCAAGCCGTGG
TGATGGGCATCGCCATCCAGCAGAGCACCGGTCAGGATGGGCGGACGGGGCATGGACTCCGCAGATCTTC
CAAGTTCTGCTTGAAGGAGCACAAAGCCCTCAAGACGTTAGGCATCATCATGGGCACTTTCACCCTCTGC
TGGCTGCCCTTCTTCATCGTTAACATTGTGCATGTGATCCAGGATAACCTCATCCGTAAGGAAGTTTACA
TCCTCCTAAATTGGATAGGCTATGTCAATTCTGGTTTCAATCCCCTTATCTACTGCCGGAGCCCAGATTT
CAGGATTGCCTTCCAGGAGCTTCTGTGCCTGCGCAGGTCTTCTTTGAAGGCCTATGGGAATGGCTACTCC
AGCAACGGCAACACAGGGGAGCAGAGTGGATATCACGTGGAACAGGAGAAAGAAAATAAACTGCTGTGTG
AAGACCTCCCAGGCACGGAAGACTTTGTGGGCCATCAAGGTACTGTGCCTAGCGATAACATTGATTCACA
AGGGAGGAATTGTAGTACAAATGACTCACTGCTGTAAGCGGCCGCTCGAGTCTAGAGGGCCCGTTTAAAC
CCGCTGATCAGCCTCGACTGTGCCTTCTAGTTGCCAGCCATCTGTTGTTTGCCCCT
